Addgene plasmid #154775: pAS_4xU6-PylT M15 (UUA) sfGFP 150TAA
Purpose: plasmid with 4xMma PylT (M15 mutant, UUA anticodon) cassette and ochre suppression reporter sfGFP 150 TAA stop, for transient transfection or stable, piggybac-mediated, integration
Depositing lab: Simon Elsaesser. Depositing organization: Karolinska Institutet. Publication: Site-Specific Incorporation of Two ncAAs for Two-Color Bioorthogonal Labeling and Crosslinking of Proteins on Live Mammalian Cells. Meineke B, Heimgartner J, Eirich J, Landreh M, Elsasser SJ. Cell Rep. 2020 Jun 23;31(12):107811. doi: 10.1016/j.celrep.2020.107811. PubMed 32579937.
Backbone
  Vector backbone: pAS
  Vector type: Mammalian Expression
  Selectable markers: Blasticidin
Growth in bacteria
  Bacterial resistance: Ampicillin, 100 μg/mL
  Growth temperature: 37°C
  Growth strain: NEB Stable
  Copy number: High Copy
Gene/Insert
  Gene/Insert name: sfGFP
  Species: Aequorea victoria
  Insert size (bp): 750
  Mutation: 150TAA in GFP reporter, UUA anticodon and G10A, G14U, G16U, C20U, C52A in PylT
  Promoter: EF1
  Cloning method: Ligation Independent Cloning
Terms and licenses: Academic/Nonprofit Terms; Industry Terms: Not Available to Industry
Depositor comments: M15 PylT described by Serfling et al., 2018 (PMID: 29177436 )
How to cite: pAS_4xU6-PylT M15 (UUA) sfGFP 150TAA was a gift from Simon Elsaesser (Addgene plasmid # 154775 ; http://n2t.net/addgene:154775 ; RRID:Addgene_154775)
