[The description below was written by a language model from this plasmid's Addgene catalogue record and pLannotate feature annotations shown in this document.]
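Description:
pAS_4xU6-PylT M15 (UUA) sfGFP 150TAA is an 8.6 kb mammalian expression plasmid on the pAS backbone, built for genetic code expansion experiments that rely on ochre (TAA) stop codon suppression. It is propagated in E. coli through a high-copy ColE1/pUC-type origin with ampicillin selection. It also carries an f1 origin and remnants of a lac promoter/lacZα cloning region.

The payload has two parts arranged divergently. On one strand sit four tandem repeats, each made of a human U6 RNA polymerase III promoter driving a copy of the Methanosarcina mazei pyrrolysine tRNA (PylT). This tRNA is the M15 variant (G10A, G14U, G16U, C20U, C52A) and has a UUA anticodon, so it decodes TAA rather than the usual amber codon. On the other strand, an EF-1α core promoter joined to an HTLV-1 LTR fragment drives superfolder GFP with a TAA stop at position 150; the annotation tool labels this reading frame as the related oxGFP. Downstream, an EMCV IRES links expression of blasticidin S deaminase to the same transcript for selection in mammalian cells. A partial WPRE and an SV40 polyadenylation signal follow.

Full-length fluorescent GFP is made only when the premature stop is read through, which requires a matching pyrrolysyl-tRNA synthetase and non-canonical amino acid. Neither is encoded in the annotated features, so they must be supplied separately. The record describes use by transient transfection or by stable piggyBac-mediated integration, although the feature table does not explicitly annotate the transposon terminal repeats. The associated work concerns dual non-canonical amino acid incorporation for labelling and crosslinking of proteins on live mammalian cells.
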