Features (pLannotate 1.2.2; 27 found; start..end, strand, type, name):
      5..160     -  CDS            lacZα (fragment): LacZα fragment of β-galactosidase; lacZ fragment
    162..281     +  CDS            B (fragment): PORTL_LAMBD - Experimental evidence at protein level: Swiss-Prot protein existence level 1. Forms the portal vertex of the capsid (PubMed:6228056, PubMed:6232391). This portal plays critical roles in head assembly, genome packaging, neck/tail attachment, and genome ejection (Probable). The portal protein multimerizes as a single ring-shaped homododecamer arranged around a central channel (PubMed:6232391). Binds to the terminase subunits to form the packaging machine (PubMed:7799432). From Escherichia phage lambda (Bacteriophage lambda).
    800..868     -  ncRNA          tRNA: Accession: RF00005 - tRNA
    878..1118    -  promoter       U6 promoter: RNA polymerase III promoter for human U6 snRNA
   1138..1206    -  ncRNA          tRNA: Accession: RF00005 - tRNA
   1216..1456    -  promoter       U6 promoter: RNA polymerase III promoter for human U6 snRNA
   1476..1544    -  ncRNA          tRNA: Accession: RF00005 - tRNA
   1554..1794    -  promoter       U6 promoter: RNA polymerase III promoter for human U6 snRNA
   1814..1882    -  ncRNA          tRNA: Accession: RF00005 - tRNA
   1892..2132    -  promoter       U6 promoter: RNA polymerase III promoter for human U6 snRNA
   2195..2406    +  promoter       EF-1α core promoter: core promoter for human elongation factor EF-1α
   2419..2687    +  LTR            5' LTR (truncated): truncated 5' long terminal repeat (LTR) from human T-cell leukemia virus (HTLV) type 1
   2727..3443    +  CDS            oxGFP: oxGFP is a basic (constitutively fluorescent) green fluorescent protein published in 2015, derived from Aequorea victoria.
   3573..4035    +  misc_feature   IRES: internal ribosome entry site (IRES) of the encephalomyocarditis virus (EMCV)
   4061..4457    +  CDS            BSD (fragment): blasticidin S deaminase; Aspergillus terreus BSD; confers resistance to blasticidin
   4472..4578    +  misc_feature   WPRE (fragment): woodchuck hepatitis virus posttranscriptional regulatory element
   4587..4708    +  polyA_signal   SV40 poly(A) signal: SV40 polyadenylation signal
   4726..4818    +  ncRNA          G-CSF SLDE: Accession: RF00183 - G-CSF factor stem-loop destabilising element (SLDE)
   5515..5982    +  CDS            B (fragment): PORTL_LAMBD - Experimental evidence at protein level: Swiss-Prot protein existence level 1. Forms the portal vertex of the capsid (PubMed:6228056, PubMed:6232391). This portal plays critical roles in head assembly, genome packaging, neck/tail attachment, and genome ejection (Probable). The portal protein multimerizes as a single ring-shaped homododecamer arranged around a central channel (PubMed:6232391). Binds to the terminase subunits to form the packaging machine (PubMed:7799432). From Escherichia phage lambda (Bacteriophage lambda).
   6020..6036    -  protein_bind   lac operator: The lac repressor binds to the lac operator to inhibit transcription in E. coli. This inhibition can be relieved by adding lactose or isopropyl-β-D-thiogalactopyranoside (IPTG). lac repressor encoded by lacI
   6044..6074    -  promoter       lac promoter: promoter for the E. coli lac operon
   6089..6110    -  protein_bind   CAP binding site: CAP binding activates transcription in the presence of cAMP. E. coli catabolite activator protein
   6123..6215    -  CDS            lacI (fragment): lac repressor; lacI; The lac repressor binds to the lac operator to inhibit transcription in E. coli. This inhibition can be relieved by adding lactose or isopropyl-β-D-thiogalactopyranoside (IPTG).
   6398..6986    -  rep_origin     ori: high-copy-number ColE1/pMB1/pBR322/pUC origin of replication
   7157..8017    -  CDS            AmpR: β-lactamase; bla; confers resistance to ampicillin, carbenicillin, and related antibiotics
   8018..8122    -  promoter       AmpR promoter: bla
   8175..8603    -  rep_origin     f1 ori (sequence partly withheld): f1 bacteriophage origin of replication; arrow indicates direction of (+) strand synthesis
>Addgene plasmid #154775 | pAS_4xU6-PylT M15 (UUA) sfGFP 150TAA | addgene full sequence | sequence record 310415 | Addgene NGS Result
CCCATTCGCCATTCAGGCTGCGCAACTGTTGGGAAGGGCGATCGGTGCGGGCCTCTTCGCTATTACGCCA
GCTGGCGAAAGGGGGATGTGCTGCAAGGCGATTAAGTTGGGTAACGCCAGGGTTTTCCCAGTCACGACGT
TGTAAAACGACGGCCAGTGAGCGCGCCTCGTTCATTCACGTTTTTGAACCCGTGGAGGACGGGCAGACTC
GCGGTGCAAATGTGTTTTACAGCGTGATGGAGCAGATGAAGATGCTCGACACGCTGCAGAACACGCAGCT
AGATTAACCCTAGAAAGATAATCATATTGTGACGTACGTTAAAGATAATCATGTGTAAAATTGACGCATG
TGTTTTATCGGTCTGTATATCGAGGTTTATTTATTAATTTGAATAGATATTAAGTTTTATTATATTTACA
CTTACATACTAATAATAAATTCAACAAACAATTTATTTATGTTTATTTATTTATTAAAAAAAACAAAAAC
TCAAAATTTCTTCTATAAAGTAACAAAACTTTTATGAGGGACAGCCCCCCCCCAAAGCCCCCAGGGATGT
AATTACGTCCCTCCCCCGCTAGGGGGCAGCAGCGAGCCGCCCGGGGCTCCGCTCCGGTCCGGCGCTCCCC
CCGCATCCCCGAGCCGGCAGCGTGCGGGGACAGCCCGGGCACGGGGAAGGTGGCACGGGATCGCTTTCCT
CTGAACGCTTCTCGCTGCTCTTTGAGCCTGCAGACACCTGGGGGGATACGGGGAAAAGGCCTCCACGGCC
AACTAGTGAGACGTAAAAACCGCACTTGTCCGGAAACCCCGGGAATCGAACCCGGCTGAACGGATTTAAA
GTCCGTTCGGTCTCCCTGACCAGGTTTCCGGTGTTTCGTCCTTTCCACAAGATATATAAAGCCAAGAAAT
CGAAATACTTTCAAGTTACGGTAAGCATATGATAGTCCATTTTAAAACATAATTTTAAAACTGCAAACTA
CCCAAGAAATTATTACTTTCTACGTCACGTATTTTGTACTAATATCTTTGTGTTTACAGTCAAATTAATT
CTAATTATCTCTCTAACAGCCTTGTATCGTATATGCAAATATGAAGGAATCATGGGAAATAGGCCCTCGC
AAAAAAACCGCACTTGTCCGGAAACCCCGGGAATCGAACCCGGCTGAACGGATTTAAAGTCCGTTCGGTC
TCCCTGACCAGGTTTCCGGTGTTTCGTCCTTTCCACAAGATATATAAAGCCAAGAAATCGAAATACTTTC
AAGTTACGGTAAGCATATGATAGTCCATTTTAAAACATAATTTTAAAACTGCAAACTACCCAAGAAATTA
TTACTTTCTACGTCACGTATTTTGTACTAATATCTTTGTGTTTACAGTCAAATTAATTCTAATTATCTCT
CTAACAGCCTTGTATCGTATATGCAAATATGAAGGAATCATGGGAAATAGGCCCTCCAAGAAAAACCGCA
CTTGTCCGGAAACCCCGGGAATCGAACCCGGCTGAACGGATTTAAAGTCCGTTCGGTCTCCCTGACCAGG
TTTCCGGTGTTTCGTCCTTTCCACAAGATATATAAAGCCAAGAAATCGAAATACTTTCAAGTTACGGTAA
GCATATGATAGTCCATTTTAAAACATAATTTTAAAACTGCAAACTACCCAAGAAATTATTACTTTCTACG
TCACGTATTTTGTACTAATATCTTTGTGTTTACAGTCAAATTAATTCTAATTATCTCTCTAACAGCCTTG
TATCGTATATGCAAATATGAAGGAATCATGGGAAATAGGCCCTCCGATAAAAACCGCACTTGTCCGGAAA
CCCCGGGAATCGAACCCGGCTGAACGGATTTAAAGTCCGTTCGGTCTCCCTGACCAGGTTTCCGGTGTTT
CGTCCTTTCCACAAGATATATAAAGCCAAGAAATCGAAATACTTTCAAGTTACGGTAAGCATATGATAGT
CCATTTTAAAACATAATTTTAAAACTGCAAACTACCCAAGAAATTATTACTTTCTACGTCACGTATTTTG
TACTAATATCTTTGTGTTTACAGTCAAATTAATTCTAATTATCTCTCTAACAGCCTTGTATCGTATATGC
AAATATGAAGGAATCATGGGAAATAGGCCCTCCTCCAAGCCTAGGGCCACTAGTGCTCTAGAAAGGATCT
GCGATCGCTCCGGTGCCCGTCAGTGGGCAGAGCGCACATCGCCCACAGTCCCCGAGAAGTTGGGGGGAGG
GGTCGGCAATTGAACGGGTGCCTAGAGAAGGTGGCGCGGGGTAAACTGGGAAAGTGATGTCGTGTACTGG
CTCCGCCTTTTTCCCGAGGGTGGGGGAGAACCGTATATAAGTGCAGTAGTCGCCGTGAACGTTCTTTTTC
GCAACGGGTTTGCCGCCAGAACACAGCTGAAGCTTCGAGGGGCTCGCATCTCTCCTTCACGCGCCCGCCG
CCCTACCTGAGGCCGCCATCCACGCCGGTTGAGTCGCGTTCTGCCGCCTCCCGCCTGTGGTGCCTCCTGA
ACTGCGTCCGCCGTCTAGGTAAGTTTAAAGCTCAGGTCGAGACCGGGCCTTTGTCCGGCGCTCCCTTGGA
GCCTACCTAGACTCAGCCGGCTCTCCACGCTTTGCCTGACCCTGCTTGCTCAACTCTACGTCTTTGTTTC
GTTTTCTGTTCTGCGCCGTTACAGATCCAAGCTGTGACCGGCGCCTACTCTAGAGCTAGCGCCACCATGG
TGTCCAAGGGCGAGGAACTGTTCACCGGCGTGGTGCCCATCCTGGTGGAACTGGATGGCGACGTGAACGG
CCACAAGTTCTCTGTGCGGGGAGAGGGCGAAGGCGACGCCACAAATGGCAAGCTGACCCTGAAGTTCATC
TGCACCACCGGCAAGCTGCCCGTGCCTTGGCCTACCCTCGTGACCACACTGACCTACGGCGTGCAGTGCT
TCAGCAGATACCCCGACCATATGAAGCGGCACGACTTCTTCAAGAGCGCCATGCCCGAGGGCTACGTGCA
GGAACGGACCATCAGCTTCAAGGACGACGGCACCTACAAGACCAGAGCCGAAGTGAAGTTCGAGGGCGAC
ACCCTCGTGAACCGGATCGAGCTGAAGGGCATCGATTTCAAAGAGGACGGCAACATCCTGGGCCACAAGC
TGGAGTACAACTTCAACAGCCACTAAGTGTACATCACCGCCGACAAGCAGAAGAACGGCATCAAGGCCAA
CTTCAAGATCCGGCACAACGTGGAAGATGGCAGCGTGCAGCTGGCCGACCACTACCAGCAGAACACCCCC
ATCGGAGATGGCCCCGTGCTGCTGCCCGACAACCACTACCTGAGCACCCAGAGCGTGCTGAGCAAGGACC
CCAACGAGAAGCGGGACCACATGGTGCTGCTGGAATTCGTGACCGCCGCTGGCATCACCCACGGCATGGA
CGAGCTGTACAAGGGCAGCTGAGCGGCCGCGCCCCTCTCCCTCCCCCCCCCCTAACGTTACTGGCCGAAG
CCGCTTGGAATAAGGCCGGTGTGCGTTTGTCTATATGTTATTTTCCACCATATTGCCGTCTTTTGGCAAT
GTGAGGGCCCGGAAACCTGGCCCTGTCTTCTTGACGAGCATTCCTAGGGGTCTTTCCCCTCTCGCCAAAG
GAATGCAAGGTCTGTTGAATGTCGTGAAGGAAGCAGTTCCTCTGGAAGCTTCTTGAAGACAAACAACGTC
TGTAGCGACCCTTTGCAGGCAGCGGAACCCCCCACCTGGCGACAGGTGCCTCTGCGGCCAAAAGCCACGT
GTATAAGATACACCTGCAAAGGCGGCACAACCCCAGTGCCACGTTGTGAGTTGGATAGTTGTGGAAAGAG
TCAAATGGCTCTCCTCAAGCGTATTCAACAAGGGGCTGAAGGATGCCCAGAAGGTACCCCATTGTATGGG
ATCTGATCTGGGGCCTCGGTGCACATGCTTTACATGTGTTTAGTCGAGGTTAAAAAAACGTCTAGGCCCC
CCGAACCACGGGGACGTGGTTTTCCTTTGAAAAACACGATGATAATATGGCCACAACCATGGCGTCCGGA
ATGGCCAAGCCTTTGTCTCAAGAAGAATCCACCCTCATTGAAAGAGCAACGGCTACAATCAACAGCATCC
CCATCTCTGAAGACTACAGCGTCGCCAGCGCAGCTCTCTCTAGCGACGGCCGCATCTTCACTGGTGTCAA
TGTATATCATTTTACTGGGGGACCTTGTGCAGAACTCGTGGTGCTGGGCACTGCTGCTGCTGCGGCAGCT
GGCAACCTGACTTGTATCGTCGCGATCGGAAATGAGAACAGGGGCATCTTGAGCCCCTGCGGACGGTGCC
GACAGGTGCTTCTCGATCTGCATCCTGGGATCAAAGCCATAGTGAAGGACAGTGATGGACAGCCGACGGC
AGTTGGGATTCGTGAATTGCTGCCCTCTGGTTATGTGTGGGAGGGCTGACCATGGGTCGACAATCAACCT
CTGGATTACAAAATTTGTGAAAGATTGACTGGTATTCTTAACTATGTTGCTCCTTTTACGCTATGTGGAT
ACGCTGCTTTAATGCCTTTGTATCATGCGTTAACTAAACTTGTTTATTGCAGCTTATAATGGTTACAAAT
AAAGCAATAGCATCACAAATTTCACAAATAAAGCATTTTTTTCACTGCATTCTAGTTGTGGTTTGTCCAA
ACTCATCAATGTATCTTATCATGTCTGGAATTGACTCAAATGATGTCAATTAGTCTATCAGAAGCTCATC
TGGTCTCCCTTCCGGGGGACAAGACATCCCTGTTTAATATTTAAACAGCAGTGTTCCCAAACTGGGTTCT
TATATCCCTTGCTCTGGTCAACCAGGTTGCAGGGTTTCCTGTCCTCACAGGAACGAAGTCCCTAAAGAAA
CAGTGGCAGCCAGGTTTAGCCCCGGAATTGACTGGATTCCTTTTTTAGGGCCCATTGGTATGGCTTTTTC
CCCGTATCCCCCCAGGTGTCTGCAGGCTCAAAGAGCAGCGAGAAGCGTTCAGAGGAAAGCGATCCCGTGC
CACCTTCCCCGTGCCCGGGCTGTCCCCGCACGCTGCCGGCTCGGGGATGCGGGGGGAGCGCCGGACCGGA
GCGGAGCCCCGGGCGGCTCGCTGCTGCCCCCTAGCGGGGGAGGGACGTAATTACATCCCTGGGGGCTTTG
GGGGGGGGCTGTCCCTGATATCTATAACAAGAAAATATATATATAATAAGTTATCACGTAAGTAGAACAT
GAAATAACAATATAATTATCGTATGAGTTAAATCTTAAAAGTCACGTAAAAGATAATCATGCGTCATTTT
GACTCACGCGGTCGTTATAGTTCAAAATCAGTGACACTTACCGCATTGACAAGCACGCCTCACGGGAGCT
CCAAGCGGCGACTGAGATGTCCTAAATGCACAGCGACGGATTCGCGCTATTTAGAAAGAGAGAGCAATAT
TTCAAGAATGCATGCGTCAATTTTACGCAGACTATCTTTCTAGGGTTAATCTAGCTGCATCAGGATCATA
TCGTCGGGTCTTTTTTCCGGCTCAGTCATCGCCCAAGCTGGCGCTATCTGGGCATCGGGGAGGAAGAAGC
CCGTGCCTTTTCCCGCGAGGTTGAAGCGGCATGGAAAGAGTTTGCCGAGGATGACTGCTGCTGCATTGAC
GTTGAGCGAAAACGCACGTTTACCATGATGATTCGGGAAGGTGTGGCCATGCACGCCTTTAACGGTGAAC
TGTTCGTTCAGGCCACCTGGGATACCAGTTCGTCGCGGCTTTTCCGGACACAGTTCCGGATGGTCAGCCC
GAAGCGCATCAGCAACCCGAACAATACCGGCGACAGCCGGAACTGCCGTGCCGGTGTGCAGATTAATGAC
AGCGGTGCGGCGCTGGGATATTACGTCAGCGAGGACGGGTATCCTGGCTGGATGCCGCAGAAATGGACAT
GGATACCCCGTGAGTTACCCGGCGGGCGCGCTTGGCGTAATCATGGTCATAGCTGTTTCCTGTGTGAAAT
TGTTATCCGCTCACAATTCCACACAACATACGAGCCGGAAGCATAAAGTGTAAAGCCTGGGGTGCCTAAT
GAGTGAGCTAACTCACATTAATTGCGTTGCGCTCACTGCCCGCTTTCCAGTCGGGAAACCTGTCGTGCCA
GCTGCATTAATGAATCGGCCAACGCGCGGGGAGAGGCGGTTTGCGTATTGGGCGCTCTTCCGCTTCCTCG
CTCACTGACTCGCTGCGCTCGGTCGTTCGGCTGCGGCGAGCGGTATCAGCTCACTCAAAGGCGGTAATAC
GGTTATCCACAGAATCAGGGGATAACGCAGGAAAGAACATGTGAGCAAAAGGCCAGCAAAAGGCCAGGAA
CCGTAAAAAGGCCGCGTTGCTGGCGTTTTTCCATAGGCTCCGCCCCCCTGACGAGCATCACAAAAATCGA
CGCTCAAGTCAGAGGTGGCGAAACCCGACAGGACTATAAAGATACCAGGCGTTTCCCCCTGGAAGCTCCC
TCGTGCGCTCTCCTGTTCCGACCCTGCCGCTTACCGGATACCTGTCCGCCTTTCTCCCTTCGGGAAGCGT
GGCGCTTTCTCATAGCTCACGCTGTAGGTATCTCAGTTCGGTGTAGGTCGTTCGCTCCAAGCTGGGCTGT
GTGCACGAACCCCCCGTTCAGCCCGACCGCTGCGCCTTATCCGGTAACTATCGTCTTGAGTCCAACCCGG
TAAGACACGACTTATCGCCACTGGCAGCAGCCACTGGTAACAGGATTAGCAGAGCGAGGTATGTAGGCGG
TGCTACAGAGTTCTTGAAGTGGTGGCCTAACTACGGCTACACTAGAAGAACAGTATTTGGTATCTGCGCT
CTGCTGAAGCCAGTTACCTTCGGAAAAAGAGTTGGTAGCTCTTGATCCGGCAAACAAACCACCGCTGGTA
GCGGTGGTTTTTTTGTTTGCAAGCAGCAGATTACGCGCAGAAAAAAAGGATCTCAAGAAGATCCTTTGAT
CTTTTCTACGGGGTCTGACGCTCAGTGGAACGAAAACTCACGTTAAGGGATTTTGGTCATGAGATTATCA
AAAAGGATCTTCACCTAGATCCTTTTAAATTAAAAATGAAGTTTTAAATCAATCTAAAGTATATATGAGT
AAACTTGGTCTGACAGTTACCAATGCTTAATCAGTGAGGCACCTATCTCAGCGATCTGTCTATTTCGTTC
ATCCATAGTTGCCTGACTCCCCGTCGTGTAGATAACTACGATACGGGAGGGCTTACCATCTGGCCCCAGT
GCTGCAATGATACCGCGAGACCCACGCTCACCGGCTCCAGATTTATCAGCAATAAACCAGCCAGCCGGAA
GGGCCGAGCGCAGAAGTGGTCCTGCAACTTTATCCGCCTCCATCCAGTCTATTAATTGTTGCCGGGAAGC
TAGAGTAAGTAGTTCGCCAGTTAATAGTTTGCGCAACGTTGTTGCCATTGCTACAGGCATCGTGGTGTCA
CGCTCGTCGTTTGGTATGGCTTCATTCAGCTCCGGTTCCCAACGATCAAGGCGAGTTACATGATCCCCCA
TGTTGTGCAAAAAAGCGGTTAGCTCCTTCGGTCCTCCGATCGTTGTCAGAAGTAAGTTGGCCGCAGTGTT
ATCACTCATGGTTATGGCAGCACTGCATAATTCTCTTACTGTCATGCCATCCGTAAGATGCTTTTCTGTG
ACTGGTGAGTACTCAACCAAGTCATTCTGAGAATAGTGTATGCGGCGACCGAGTTGCTCTTGCCCGGCGT
CAATACGGGATAATACCGCGCCACATAGCAGAACTTTAAAAGTGCTCATCATTGGAAAACGTTCTTCGGG
GCGAAAACTCTCAAGGATCTTACCGCTGTTGAGATCCAGTTCGATGTAACCCACTCGTGCACCCAACTGA
TCTTCAGCATCTTTTACTTTCACCAGCGTTTCTGGGTGAGCAAAAACAGGAAGGCAAAATGCCGCAAAAA
AGGGAATAAGGGCGACACGGAAATGTTGAATACTCATACTCTTCCTTTTTCAATATTATTGAAGCATTTA
TCAGGGTTATTGTCTCATGAGCGGATACATATTTGAATGTATTTAGAAAAATAAACAAATAGGGGTTCCG
CGCACATTTCCCCGAAAAGTGCCACCTAAATTGTAAGCGTTAATATTTTGTTAAAATTCGCGTTAAATTT
TTGTTAAATCAGCTCATTTTTTAACCAATAGGCCGAAATCGGCAAAATCCCTTATAAATCAAAAGAATAG
ACCGAGATAGGGT
[37 nt withheld, positions 8274-8310]
AAAGAACGTGGACTCCAACGTCAAAGG
[49 nt withheld, positions 8338-8386]
T
[91 nt withheld, positions 8388-8478]
G
[124 nt withheld, positions 8480-8603]
